Addgene plasmid #28039: pTGV-Express-CAT SMR5916
Purpose: (Empty Backbone)
Depositing lab: Susan Rosenberg. Depositing organization: Baylor College of Medicine. Publication: The TGV transgenic vectors for single-copy gene expression from the Escherichia coli chromosome. Gumbiner-Russo LM, Lombardo MJ, Ponder RG, Rosenberg SM. Gene. 2001 Jul 25. 273(1):97-104. 10.1016/S0378-1119(01)00565-0 PubMed 11483365.
Backbone
  Vector backbone: n/a
  Backbone size (bp): 7484
  Vector type: Bacterial Expression
Growth in bacteria
  Bacterial resistance: Chloramphenicol, 25 μg/mL
  Growth temperature: 37°C
  Growth strain: DH5alpha
  Copy number: Unknown
Gene/Insert
  Gene/Insert name: None
  Cloning method: Restriction Enzyme
  Sequencing primers: 5′ n/a
Terms and licenses: Academic/Nonprofit Terms; Industry Terms: Not Available to Industry
Depositor comments: pTGV-Express contains PBAD and also includes the Shine-Dalgarno prokaryotic translation-initiation sequence for expression of heterologous genes in E. coli. A single nucleotide deletion was detected in Addgene's quality control sequence compared to the depositing scientist's sequence at bp# 3277. The depositing scientist says this deletion has no impact on the function of the plasmid.
How to cite: pTGV-Express-CAT SMR5916 was a gift from Susan Rosenberg (Addgene plasmid # 28039 ; http://n2t.net/addgene:28039 ; RRID:Addgene_28039)
