[The description below was written by a language model from this plasmid's Addgene catalogue record and pLannotate feature annotations shown in this document.]
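Description:
pTGV-Express-CAT SMR5916 is an empty bacterial expression backbone of 7,484 bp from the TGV family of transgenic vectors, which were designed for single-copy gene expression from the Escherichia coli chromosome. It replicates in E. coli through a high-copy ColE1/pMB1-type origin, next to a fragment of the pBR322 bom region. The catalogue lists chloramphenicol as the selection, which fits the annotated cat promoter and chloramphenicol acetyltransferase (CmR) gene. The feature table also shows an intact β-lactamase (AmpR) gene with its own promoter in the plasmid backbone, although ampicillin is not listed as a selection. A very short p15A origin fragment beside CmR is most likely a remnant carried over with the cat cassette and not a working origin.

No insert is present. The functional core is an araBAD (PBAD) promoter, which the depositor notes is followed by a Shine-Dalgarno translation-initiation sequence so that heterologous genes cloned by restriction enzymes can be expressed in E. coli under arabinose-responsive control. No araC gene is annotated, so regulation presumably depends on the host copy. The CmR marker and PBAD region sit together between stretches of native E. coli K-12 chromosomal sequence: ybhJ (partial) and ybhC on one side, and ybhB, bioA and part of bioB on the other. This layout suggests the flanks act as homology arms that direct recombination of the marker and expression cassette into that chromosomal region, with chloramphenicol resistance marking integrants and the AmpR/ColE1 backbone left behind. The record does not spell out this mechanism. The depositor reports a single-nucleotide deletion found in quality-control sequencing and says it has no effect on plasmid function.
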