Features (pLannotate 1.2.2; 14 found; start..end, strand, type, name):
    535..605     +  ncRNA          naRNA4 (fragment): Accession: RF02564 - Nucleoid-associated noncoding RNA 4 (CssrE)
    678..1955    -  CDS            ybhC: YBHC_ECOLI - Experimental evidence at protein level: Swiss-Prot protein existence level 1. Putative thioesterase. Does not bind pectin, and has no pectinesterase activity. From Escherichia coli (strain K12).
   2031..2051    -  rep_origin     p15A ori (fragment): Plasmids containing the medium-copy-number p15A origin of replication can be propagated in E. coli cells that contain a second plasmid with the ColE1 origin.
   2112..2771    -  CDS            CmR: chloramphenicol acetyltransferase; cat; confers resistance to chloramphenicol
   2772..2864    -  promoter       cat promoter (fragment): promoter of the E. coli cat gene encoding chloramphenicol acetyltransferase
   3024..3189    +  promoter       araBAD promoter: araBAD; promoter of the L-arabinose operon of E. coli; the araC regulatory gene is transcribed in the opposite direction (Guzman et al., 1995)
   3360..3833    -  CDS            ybhB: YBHB_ECOLI - Experimental evidence at protein level: Swiss-Prot protein existence level 1. From Escherichia coli (strain K12).
   3895..5181    -  CDS            bioA: BIOA_ECOLI - Experimental evidence at protein level: Swiss-Prot protein existence level 1. Catalyzes the transfer of the alpha-amino group from S- adenosyl-L-methionine (SAM) to 7-keto-8-aminopelargonic acid (KAPA) to form 7,8-diaminopelargonic acid (DAPA). It is the only animotransferase known to utilize SAM as an amino donor (PubMed:1092681). Complements a bioU deletion in Synechocystis PCC 6803 (PubMed:32042199). From Escherichia coli (strain K12).
   5268..5405    +  CDS            bioB (fragment): BIOB_ECOLI - Experimental evidence at protein level: Swiss-Prot protein existence level 1. Catalyzes the conversion of dethiobiotin (DTB) to biotin by the insertion of a sulfur atom into dethiobiotin via a radical-based mechanism. From Escherichia coli (strain K12).
   5444..5490    +  misc_feature   bom (fragment): basis of mobility region from pBR322
   5676..6264    -  rep_origin     ori: high-copy-number ColE1/pMB1/pBR322/pUC origin of replication
   6435..7295    -  CDS            AmpR: β-lactamase; bla; confers resistance to ampicillin, carbenicillin, and related antibiotics
   7296..7400    -  promoter       AmpR promoter: bla
   7482..438     +  CDS            ybhJ (fragment) (across the origin): YBHJ_ECOLI - Protein inferred from homology: Swiss-Prot protein existence level 3. From Escherichia coli (strain K12).
>Addgene plasmid #28039 | pTGV-Express-CAT SMR5916 | depositor full sequence | sequence record 13269 | Author sequence
GCCCTGGCGCGCCTAGGCCATATGGGCCCGGGCGAGCATATTGATCCGCTGCAAACTGAAATTGGCAGCA
TGGTCTATGCGGTGAAACCAGGCGATGGTTCTGCGCGTGAACAGGCGGCGAGCTGCCAGCGTGTGATTGG
CGGTCTGGCGAATATTGCCGAGGAGTACGCGACTAAACGCTATCGTTCTAACGTCATCAACTGGGGGATG
TTACCGCTGCAAATGGCGGAAGTACCAACCTTTGAAGTGGGGGATTACATTTACATCCCTGGCATTAAAG
CGGCGCTGGATAATCCGGGTACGACGTTTAAAGGTTATGTGATCCATGAAGATGCGCCGGTAACGGAAAT
TACGCTCTATATGGAAAGTCTGACTGCTGAAGAGCGCGAGATTATCAAGGCGGGTAGTTTGATTAACTTC
AATAAAAACCGTCAGATGTAAAAAGCGCCATGTGAATGTAGGTCGCATTCGGCACTTATTGTCGGATGCG
ATGCTTGCGCATCTTATCCGACCTACGAATCGCATCGAATCTGTAGGCCAGATAAGGCATTTTCGCAGCA
TCCGGCACTTATTGTCGGATGCGATGCTTGCGCATCTTATCCGACCTACAAATCGCATCGAACCGTAGGC
CGGATAAGGCGTTTACGCCGCATCCGGCAAATAGTTAATTGCTCTTACTTCTTCGCCTCTGCAACCACTT
TACTACCCACGCCGCGGTTATTGTATTCCCACATGCGGTTGTAGTTAGTGTCATTCAGATTGCGCTGTAT
TTCGTCGTTATCATCTACGCTGCCGGTATTACCCGCAAACGGACGATTAGAGATCACCGCATCGGCCCAC
GGTTTAGCCGTGTTAAAACCTTCGTTGATGGCGCTATCACGGATCACCACCTGACCGTTGGTATTGGCAT
CAACATCCAGCGAGCGGCCCAGTTGCGCCACACCATCACCGAAAGCATTGAAACGGCTGTTTACGGCGAG
GAAACCGTAGTAAATGTTGGACAGCGTAGCCGGTGCAAACACATACGCTTCTTGCTGAGTACGTGAGTTC
ACCACGCGGAATTCGGTGTTATCGAACACCACTGCGCCGCGACCAGAAACGATATCCACATCCCCTTCAA
TGTAGCTGTTGGTCACCAGCGTACGCGGCTGACGATTCGTTTCCAGACGGTTCTGCACACCGCTGTTGGT
GACAAAGAAGGTGTTCTGACGACCGAGAATGTTAACGTTGTTAATCTGTACCTGGTCACCATCAGTACGC
AGTGCCACCGCCGGATGGTTACCTGCATCTACGCTATCGCCCAGCGTGTTTTCGATGGTCAGATTTTGCA
GTTGCAGGCCATTGTTTTGTGACCAGAAGACCGCAGAGCAGAGAACACCGATACTGTCGCTGCGTTTGCT
CTGGCAGCTATCGTACATATACCACGCTGGTTTACCTGGCATATATTTGCCGCGCGGGTTGACGTCGTGA
CGCCAGTCGGCAGGGCTCATGCCACCATCAAGGGAAAGCCCAATCTTCACATCAATCGGTTTTTCACCTG
TACCGTACAGAGTAATTCCACCCGGAGCGGCAGGGACATATACCGTTCCCTGATACTCACCAGGCATCAC
GGCAATATACTGGCGCTTGTTGGTACGCTTGATAATTGCCGCATCTACCGCCGCCTGAATCGTGGTATGC
GTTACACCTTGAGTGCCCGCCGGGCCGACAACAAAGTCAGGTTGCGCAGGCAGGGTAATCGGGGAAGGAT
TCCACGCTGCAGCACCTGGTGTCAGGGATGCAAAATAGTGTTGAGCATCGAAATTCTGCGCTTCTTTTGC
CGACAGAATCGGGCGAGAAGAGGTACCAGGCGCGGTTTGATCAGAAGGACGTTGATCGGGCGGGGTTGAG
CTACAGGCGGTCAGCGTCACGCCAAAAGCCAATGCCAGCGCCAGACGGGAAACTGAAAATGTGTTCACAG
GTTGCTCCGGGCTATGAAATAGAAAAATGAATCCGTTGAAGGCATGTCTGAGCTCCTGTCATGCAAGCTT
CGCAGACCAAAACGATCTCAAGAAGATCATCTTATTAATCAGATAAAATATTTCTAGGCACCAATAACTG
CCTTAAAAAAATTACGCCCCGCCCTGCCACTCATCGCAGTACTGTTGTAATTCATTAAGCATTCTGCCGA
CATGGAAGCCATCACAGACGGCATGATGAACCTGAATCGCCAGCGGCATCAGCACCTTGTCGCCTTGCGT
ATAATATTTGCCCATGGTGAAAACGGGGGCGAAGAAGTTGTCCATATTGGCCACGTTTAAATCAAAACTG
GTGAAACTCACCCAGGGATTGGCTGAGACGAAAAACATATTCTCAATAAACCCTTTAGGGAAATAGGCCA
GGTTTTCACCGTAACACGCCACATCTTGCGAATATATGTGTAGAAACTGCCGGAAATCGTCGTGGTATTC
ACTCCAGAGCGATGAAAACGTTTCAGTTTGCTCATGGAAAACGGTGTAACAAGGGTGAACACTATCCCAT
ATCACCAGCTCACCGTCTTTCATTGCCATACGNNNNNNCGGATGAGCATTCATCAGGCGGGCAAGAATGT
GAATAAAGGCCGGATAAAACTTGTGCTTATTTTTCTTTACGGTCTTTAAAAAGGCCGTAATATCCAGCTG
AACGGTCTGGTTATAGGTACATTGAGCAACTGACTGAAATGCCTCAAAATGTTCTTTACGATGCCATTGG
GATATATCAACGGTGGTATATCCAGTGATTTTTTTCTCCATTTTAGCTTCCTTAGCTCCTGAAAATCTCG
ATAACTCAAAAAATACGCCCGGTAGTGATCTTATTTCATTATGGTGAAAGTTGGAACCTCTTACAAGCTT
GCATGCATGACAGGAGCTCTCCCGCCATTCAGAGAAGAAACCAATTGTCCATATTGCATCAGACATTGCC
GTCACTGCGTCTTTTACTGGCTCTTCTCGCTAACCCAACCGGTAACCCCGCTTATTAAAAGCATTCTGTA
ACAAAGCGGGACCAAAGCCATGACAAAAACGCGTAACAAAAGTGTCTATAATCACGGCAGAAAAGTCCAC
ATTGATTATTTGCACGGCGTCACACTTTGCTATGCCATAGCATTTTTATCCATAAGATTAGCGGATCCTA
CCTGACGCTTTTTATCGCAACTCTCTACTGTTTCTCCATACCCGTTTTAGGAGGTACTGAGCATGCGTCT
AGAGCTCGAGGTAGATCTGAAAGCTTGAATCGATGTACGTACTATACCGGTGCGAAACGGGAAGGTAAAA
AGACAAAAAGTTGTTTTTAATACCTTTAAGTGATACCAGATGGCATTGCGCCATCTGGCAGAGTGATTAA
CTAAACATCGCAGTAATCGAGGCGCTTGCCAGAGAGTGGAAATGAACGTTAAACCCGACCATCGCGCCGC
TGGCACCTTCATCGACATCAATACGTTCTATATCCAGCGCGTGAACGGTAAAAATGTAGCGATGAGTTTC
GCCTTTCGGCGGTGCTGCGCCATCGTACCCGGTTTTACCAAAGTCGGTACGCGTCTGCAAAACGCCGTCT
GGCATTGCTACCAGACCAGAGCCAAACCCTTGCGGTAATACGCGGGTATCAGCGGGTAAGTTAACAACTA
CCCAGTGCCACCAGCCGGAGCCGGTTGGCGCATCCGGGTCGTAGCAGGTGACAACAAAACTTTTCGTTCC
CGCAGGAACATCATCCCACGCCAGATGCGGTGAAATATTATCGCCATCGTAACCCATGCCGTTAAAGACA
TGACGATGCGGCAATTTATCGCCATCGCGCAGATCGTTACTGATGAGTTTCATGAACCCTCCTTTCTTGT
TTGCAGAAAGTGTAGCCAGAAACCCTCACGCGGACTTCTCGTTATTGGCAAAAAAATGTTTCATCCTGTA
CCGCGCGGTTAACCGCTGCGGTCAGACGCTGCAACTGTTGCGGGAGAATAATATAGGGCGGCATCAGGTA
AATCAGTTTGCCAAAAGGCCGGATCCAGACACCCTGTTCGACAAAGAATTTTTGCAGCGCCGCCATATTC
ACCGGATGAGTGGTTTCGACCACGCCAATGGCCCCCAGTACGCGCACATCGGCAACCATTTCGGCATCAC
GGGCGGGGGCAAGTTGCTCGCGCAGCTGTACTTCAATATCCGCCACCTGTTGCTGCCAGTCGCCAGATTC
GAGAATCGCCAGGCTGGCGTTTGCTGCCGCGCAGGCCAGCGGATTGCCCATAAAAGTTGGCCCATGCATA
AAGCAACCGGCTTCACCGTTACTGATGGTTTCTGCAACCTCGCGCGTGGTGAGTGTGGCGGAAAGGGTCA
TTGTGCCGCCGGTTAAGGCTTTACCGAGGCACAAAATGTCCGGCGCGATTTCTGCATGTTCACAGGCAAA
CAGTTTCCCGGTACGACCAAATCCAGTGGCGATCTCGTCGGCAATCAGCAAGATACCTTCGCGATCGCAT
ATTTTGCGGATTCGTTTTAACCATTCCGGATGGTACATGCGCATCCCGCCTGCGCCCTGGACAATCGGCT
CAATGATCACCGCCGCGATTTCATGACGATGCGCCGCCATCAGGCGGGCAAAGCCCACCATATCGCGCTC
ATCCCATTCGCCATCCATGCGGCTTTGCGGGGCGGGAGCAAACAGGTTTTCTGGCAGGTAGCCTTTCCAC
AGACTGTGCATTGAGTTATCCGGATCGCACACCGACATCGCGCCAAAGGTATCGCCATGATAACCATTGC
GGAAGGTCAGAAAACGCTGGCGCGCTTCGCCTTTGGCTTGCCAGTACTGCAACGCCATTTTCATCGCCAC
TTCCACCGCTACGGAACCGGAGTCCGCGAGAAAAACGCACTCCAGCGGTTGCGGCGTCATCGCCACCAGT
TTGCGGCACAGCTCAATGGCTGGCGCATGGGTGATACCGCCAAACATCACATGCGACATGGCATCAATTT
GCGACTTCATCGCCGCATTAAGCTGCGGGTGATTGTAGCCGTGGATCGCCGCCCACCAGGACGACATACC
GTCAACCAGGCGTCTGCCGTCAGACAAAATCAGCTCGCAACCTTCGGCGCTCACCACCGGATAAACCGGC
AGAGGGGAGGTCATGGATGTGTATGGGTGCCAGATATGGCGTTGGTCAAAGGCAAGATCGTCCGTTGTCA
TAATCGACTTGTAAACCAAATTGAAAAGATTTAGGTTTACAAGTCTACACCGAATTAACAACAAAAAACA
CGTTTTGGAGAAGCCCCATGGCTCACCGCCCACGCTGGACATTGTCGCAAGTCACAGAATTATTTGAAAA
ACCGTTGCTGGATCTGCTGTTTGAAGCGCAGCAGGTGCATCGCCAGCATTTCGATCCTCGTCAGGTGCAG
GTCAGCACGTTGCTGCATATGGCGCGCCTAGGCCAATTGGGCCCGGGCATATGGGTGTGAAATACCGCAC
AGATGCGTAAGGAGAAAATACCGCATCAGGCGCTCTTCCGCTTCCTCGCTCACTGACTCGCTGCGCTCGG
TCGTTCGGCTGCGGCGAGCGGTATCAGCTCACTCAAAGGCGGTAATACGGTTATCCACAGAATCAGGGGA
TAACGCAGGAAAGAACATGTGAGCAAAAGGCCAGCAAAAGGCCAGGAACCGTAAAAAGGCCGCGTTGCTG
GCGTTTTTCCATAGGCTCCGCCCCCCTGACGAGCATCACAAAAATCGACGCTCAAGTCAGAGGTGGCGAA
ACCCGACAGGACTATAAAGATACCAGGCGTTTCCCCCTGGAAGCTCCCTCGTGCGCTCTCCTGTTCCGAC
CCTGCCGCTTACCGGATACCTGTCCGCCTTTCTCCCTTCGGGAAGCGTGGCGCTTTCTCATAGCTCACGC
TGTAGGTATCTCAGTTCGGTGTAGGTCGTTCGCTCCAAGCTGGGCTGTGTGCACGAACCCCCCGTTCAGC
CCGACCGCTGCGCCTTATCCGGTAACTATCGTCTTGAGTCCAACCCGGTAAGACACGACTTATCGCCACT
GGCAGCAGCCACTGGTAACAGGATTAGCAGAGCGAGGTATGTAGGCGGTGCTACAGAGTTCTTGAAGTGG
TGGCCTAACTACGGCTACACTAGAAGGACAGTATTTGGTATCTGCGCTCTGCTGAAGCCAGTTACCTTCG
GAAAAAGAGTTGGTAGCTCTTGATCCGGCAAACAAACCACCGCTGGTAGCGGTGGTTTTTTTGTTTGCAA
GCAGCAGATTACGCGCAGAAAAAAAGGATCTCAAGAAGATCCTTTGATCTTTTCTACGGGGTCTGACGCT
CAGTGGAACGAAAACTCACGTTAAGGGATTTTGGTCATGAGATTATCAAAAAGGATCTTCACCTAGATCC
TTTTAAATTAAAAATGAAGTTTTAAATCAATCTAAAGTATATATGAGTAAACTTGGTCTGACAGTTACCA
ATGCTTAATCAGTGAGGCACCTATCTCAGCGATCTGTCTATTTCGTTCATCCATAGTTGCCTGACTCCCC
GTCGTGTAGATAACTACGATACGGGAGGGCTTACCATCTGGCCCCAGTGCTGCAATGATACCGCGAGACC
CACGCTCACCGGCTCCAGATTTATCAGCAATAAACCAGCCAGCCGGAAGGGCCGAGCGCAGAAGTGGTCC
TGCAACTTTATCCGCCTCCATCCAGTCTATTAATTGTTGCCGGGAAGCTAGAGTAAGTAGTTCGCCAGTT
AATAGTTTGCGCAACGTTGTTGCCATTGCTGCAGGCATCGTGGTGTCACGCTCGTCGTTTGGTATGGCTT
CATTCAGCTCCGGTTCCCAACGATCAAGGCGAGTTACATGATCCCCCATGTTGTGCAAAAAAGCGGTTAG
CTCCTTCGGTCCTCCGATCGTTGTCAGAAGTAAGTTGGCCGCAGTGTTATCACTCATGGTTATGGCAGCA
CTGCATAATTCTCTTACTGTCATGCCATCCGTAAGATGCTTTTCTGTGACTGGTGAGTACTCAACCAAGT
CATTCTGAGAATAGTGTATGCGGCGACCGAGTTGCTCTTGCCCGGCGTCAACACGGGATAATACCGCGCC
ACATAGCAGAACTTTAAAAGTGCTCATCATTGGAAAACGTTCTTCGGGGCGAAAACTCTCAAGGATCTTA
CCGCTGTTGAGATCCAGTTCGATGTAACCCACTCGTGCACCCAACTGATCTTCAGCATCTTTTACTTTCA
CCAGCGTTTCTGGGTGAGCAAAAACAGGAAGGCAAAATGCCGCAAAAAAGGGAATAAGGGCGACACGGAA
ATGTTGAATACTCATACTCTTCCTTTTTCAATATTATTGAAGCATTTATCAGGGTTATTGTCTCATGAGC
GGATACATATTTGAATGTATTTAGAAAAATAAACAAATAGGGGTTCCGCGCACATTTCCCCGAAAAGTGC
CACCTGACGTCTAAGAAACCATTATTATCATGACATTAACCTATAAAAATAGGCGTATCACGAG
