>Addgene plasmid #28039 | pTGV-Express-CAT SMR5916 | addgene partial sequence | sequence record 34358 | 28039 with pBAD-F
TTATCGCAACTCTCTACTGTTTCTCCATACCCGTTTTAGGAGGTACTGAGCATGCGTCTAGAGCTCGAGG
TAGATCTGAAAGCTTGAATCGATGTACGTACTATACCGGTGCGAACGGGAAGGTAAAAAGACAAAAAGTT
GTTTTTAATACCTTTAAGTGATACCAGATGGCATTGCGCCATCTGGCAGAGTGATTAACTAAACATCGCA
GTAATCGAGGCGCTTGCCAGAGAGTGGAAATGAACGTTAAACCCGACCATCGCGCCGCTGGCACCTTCAT
CGACATCAATACGTTCTATATCCAGCGCGTGAACGGTAAAAATGTAGCGATGAGTTTCGCCTTTCGGCGG
TGCTGCGCCATCGTACCCGGTTTTACCAAAGTCGGTACGCGTCTGCAAAACGCCGTCTGGCATTGCTACC
AGACCAGAGCCAAACCCTTGCGGTAATACGCGGGTATCAGCGGGTAAGTTAACAACTACCCAGTGCCACC
AGCCGGAGCCGGTTGGCGCATCCGGGTCGTAGCAGGTGACAACAAAACTTTTCGTTCCCGCAGGAACATC
ATCCCACGCCAGATGCGGTGAAATATTATCGCCATCGTAACCCATGCCGTTAAAGACATGACGATGCGGC
AATTTATCGCCATCGCGCAGATCGTTACTGATGAGTTTCATGAACCCTCCTTTCTTGTTTGCAGAAAGTG
TAGCCAGAAACCCTCACGCGGACTTCTCGTTATTGGCAAAAAAATGTTTCATCCTGTACCGCGCGGTTAA
CCGCTGCGGTCAGACGCTGCAACTGTTGCGGGAGAATAATATAGGGCGGCATCAGGTAAATCAGTTTGCC
AAAAGGCCGGATCCAGACACCCTGTTCGAC
